>Addgene plasmid #75932 | MOS gRNA (BRDN0001146393) | addgene full sequence | sequence record 184852 | Addgene Assembled Sequence
CCCGGGTGCAAAGATGGATAAAGTTTTAAACAGAGAGGAATCTTTGCAGCTAATGGACCTTCTAGGTCTT
GAAAGGAGTGGGAATTGGCTCCGGTGCCCGTCAGTGGGCAGAGCGCACATCGCCCACAGTCCCCGAGAAG
TTGGGGGGAGGGGTCGGCAATTGATCCGGTGCCTAGAGAAGGTGGCGCGGGGTAAACTGGGAAAGTGATG
TCGTGTACTGGCTCCGCCTTTTTCCCGAGGGTGGGGGAGAACCGTATATAAGTGCAGTAGTCGCCGTGAA
CGTTCTTTTTCGCAACGGGTTTGCCGCCAGAACACAGGTAAGTGCCGTGTGTGGTTCCCGCGGGCCTGGC
CTCTTTACGGGTTATGGCCCTTGCGTGCCTTGAATTACTTCCACCTGGCTGCAGTACGTGATTCTTGATC
CCGAGCTTCGGGTTGGAAGTGGGTGGGAGAGTTCGAGGCCTTGCGCTTAAGGAGCCCCTTCGCCTCGTGC
TTGAGTTGAGGCCTGGCCTGGGCGCTGGGGCCGCCGCGTGCGAATCTGGTGGCACCTTCGCGCCTGTCTC
GCTGCTTTCGATAAGTCTCTAGCCATTTAAAATTTTTGATGACCTGCTGCGACGCTTTTTTTCTGGCAAG
ATAGTCTTGTAAATGCGGGCCAAGATCTGCACACTGGTATTTCGGTTTTTGGGGCCGCGGGCGGCGACGG
GGCCCGTGCGTCCCAGCGCACATGTTCGGCGAGGCGGGGCCTGCGAGCGCGGCCACCGAGAATCGGACGG
GGGTAGTCTCAAGCTGGCCGGCCTGCTCTGGTGCCTGGCCTCGCGCCGCCGTGTATCGCCCCGCCCTGGG
CGGCAAGGCTGGCCCGGTCGGCACCAGTTGCGTGAGCGGAAAGATGGCCGCTTCCCGGCCCTGCTGCAGG
GAGCTCAAAATGGAGGACGCGGCGCTCGGGAGAGCGGGCGGGTGAGTCACCCACACAAAGGAAAAGGGCC
TTTCCGTCCTCAGCCGTCGCTTCATGTGACTCCACGGAGTACCGGGCGCCGTCCAGGCACCTCGATTAGT
TCTCGAGCTTTTGGAGTACGTCGTCTTTAGGTTGGGGGGAGGGGTTTTATGCGATGGAGTTTCCCCACAC
TGAGTGGGTGGAGACTGAAGTTAGGCCAGCTTGGCACTTGATGTAATTCTCCTTGGAATTTGCCCTTTTT
GAGTTTGGATCTTGGTTCATTCTCAAGCCTCAGACAGTGGTTCAAAGTTTTTTTCTTCCATTTCAGGTGT
CGTGACGTACGGCCACCATGACCGAGTACAAGCCCACGGTGCGCCTCGCCACCCGCGACGACGTCCCCAG
GGCCGTACGCACCCTCGCCGCCGCGTTCGCCGACTACCCCGCCACGCGCCACACCGTCGATCCGGACCGC
CACATCGAGCGGGTCACCGAGCTGCAAGAACTCTTCCTCACGCGCGTCGGGCTCGACATCGGCAAGGTGT
GGGTCGCGGACGACGGCGCCGCCGTGGCGGTCTGGACCACGCCGGAGAGCGTCGAAGCGGGGGCGGTGTT
CGCCGAGATCGGCCCGCGCATGGCCGAGTTGAGCGGTTCCCGGCTGGCCGCGCAGCAACAGATGGAAGGC
CTCCTGGCGCCGCACCGGCCCAAGGAGCCCGCGTGGTTCCTGGCCACCGTCGGAGTCTCGCCCGACCACC
AGGGCAAGGGTCTGGGCAGCGCCGTCGTGCTCCCCGGAGTGGAGGCGGCCGAGCGCGCCGGGGTGCCCGC
CTTCCTGGAGACCTCCGCGCCCCGCAACCTCCCCTTCTACGAGCGGCTCGGCTTCACCGTCACCGCCGAC
GTCGAGGTGCCCGAAGGACCGCGCACCTGGTGCATGACCCGCAAGCCCGGTGCCTGAACGCGTTAAGTCG
ACAATCAACCTCTGGATTACAAAATTTGTGAAAGATTGACTGGTATTCTTAACTATGTTGCTCCTTTTAC
GCTATGTGGATACGCTGCTTTAATGCCTTTGTATCATGCTATTGCTTCCCGTATGGCTTTCATTTTCTCC
TCCTTGTATAAATCCTGGTTGCTGTCTCTTTATGAGGAGTTGTGGCCCGTTGTCAGGCAACGTGGCGTGG
TGTGCACTGTGTTTGCTGACGCAACCCCCACTGGTTGGGGCATTGCCACCACCTGTCAGCTCCTTTCCGG
GACTTTCGCTTTCCCCCTCCCTATTGCCACGGCGGAACTCATCGCCGCCTGCCTTGCCCGCTGCTGGACA
GGGGCTCGGCTGTTGGGCACTGACAATTCCGTGGTGTTGTCGGGGAAATCATCGTCCTTTCCTTGGCTGC
TCGCCTGTGTTGCCACCTGGATTCTGCGCGGGACGTCCTTCTGCTACGTCCCTTCGGCCCTCAATCCAGC
GGACCTTCCTTCCCGCGGCCTGCTGCCGGCTCTGCGGCCTCTTCCGCGTCTTCGCCTTCGCCCTCAGACG
AGTCGGATCTCCCTTTGGGCCGCCTCCCCGCGTCGACTTTAAGACCAATGACTTACAAGGCAGCTGTAGA
TCTTAGCCACTTTTTAAAAGAAAAGGGGGGACTGGAAGGGCTAATTCACTCCCAACGAAGACAAGATCTG
CTTTTTGCTTGTACTGGGTCTCTCTGGTTAGACCAGATCTGAGCCTGGGAGCTCTCTGGCTAACTAGGGA
ACCCACTGCTTAAGCCTCAATAAAGCTTGCCTTGAGTGCTTCAAGTAGTGTGTGCCCGTCTGTTGTGTGA
CTCTGGTAACTAGAGATCCCTCAGACCCTTTTAGTCAGTGTGGAAAATCTCTAGCAGTACGTATAGTAGT
TCATGTCATCTTATTATTCAGTATTTATAACTTGCAAAGAAATGAATATCAGAGAGTGAGAGGAACTTGT
TTATTGCAGCTTATAATGGTTACAAATAAAGCAATAGCATCACAAATTTCACAAATAAAGCATTTTTTTC
ACTGCATTCTAGTTGTGGTTTGTCCAAACTCATCAATGTATCTTATCATGTCTGGCTCTAGCTATCCCGC
CCCTAACTCCGCCCATCCCGCCCCTAACTCCGCCCAGTTCCGCCCATTCTCCGCCCCATGGCTGACTAAT
TTTTTTTATTTATGCAGAGGCCGAGGCCGCCTCGGCCTCTGAGCTATTCCAGAAGTAGTGAGGAGGCTTT
TTTGGAGGCCTAGGGACGTACCCAATTCGCCCTATAGTGAGTCGTATTACGCGCGCTCACTGGCCGTCGT
TTTACAACGTCGTGACTGGGAAAACCCTGGCGTTACCCAACTTAATCGCCTTGCAGCACATCCCCCTTTC
GCCAGCTGGCGTAATAGCGAAGAGGCCCGCACCGATCGCCCTTCCCAACAGTTGCGCAGCCTGAATGGCG
AATGGG
[124 nt withheld, positions 3367-3490]
C
[91 nt withheld, positions 3492-3582]
A
[49 nt withheld, positions 3584-3632]
CCTTTGACGTTGGAGTCCACGTTCTTT
[37 nt withheld, positions 3660-3696]
ACCCTATCTCGGTCTATTCTTTTGATTTATAAGGGATTTTGCCGATTTCGGCCTATTGGTTAAAAAATGA
GCTGATTTAACAAAAATTTAACGCGAATTTTAACAAAATATTAACGCTTACAATTTAGGTGGCACTTTTC
GGGGAAATGTGCGCGGAACCCCTATTTGTTTATTTTTCTAAATACATTCAAATATGTATCCGCTCATGAG
ACAATAACCCTGATAAATGCTTCAATAATATTGAAAAAGGAAGAGTATGAGTATTCAACATTTCCGTGTC
GCCCTTATTCCCTTTTTTGCGGCATTTTGCCTTCCTGTTTTTGCTCACCCAGAAACGCTGGTGAAAGTAA
AAGATGCTGAAGATCAGTTGGGTGCACGAGTGGGTTACATCGAACTGGATCTCAACAGCGGTAAGATCCT
TGAGAGTTTTCGCCCCGAAGAACGTTTTCCAATGATGAGCACTTTTAAAGTTCTGCTATGTGGCGCGGTA
TTATCCCGTATTGACGCCGGGCAAGAGCAACTCGGTCGCCGCATACACTATTCTCAGAATGACTTGGTTG
AGTACTCACCAGTCACAGAAAAGCATCTTACGGATGGCATGACAGTAAGAGAATTATGCAGTGCTGCCAT
AACCATGAGTGATAACACTGCGGCCAACTTACTTCTGACAACGATCGGAGGACCGAAGGAGCTAACCGCT
TTTTTGCACAACATGGGGGATCATGTAACTCGCCTTGATCGTTGGGAACCGGAGCTGAATGAAGCCATAC
CAAACGACGAGCGTGACACCACGATGCCTGTAGCAATGGCAACAACGTTGCGCAAACTATTAACTGGCGA
ACTACTTACTCTAGCTTCCCGGCAACAATTAATAGACTGGATGGAGGCGGATAAAGTTGCAGGACCACTT
CTGCGCTCGGCCCTTCCGGCTGGCTGGTTTATTGCTGATAAATCTGGAGCCGGTGAGCGTGGGTCTCGCG
GTATCATTGCAGCACTGGGGCCAGATGGTAAGCCCTCCCGTATCGTAGTTATCTACACGACGGGGAGTCA
GGCAACTATGGATGAACGAAATAGACAGATCGCTGAGATAGGTGCCTCACTGATTAAGCATTGGTAACTG
TCAGACCAAGTTTACTCATATATACTTTAGATTGATTTAAAACTTCATTTTTAATTTAAAAGGATCTAGG
TGAAGATCCTTTTTGATAATCTCATGACCAAAATCCCTTAACGTGAGTTTTCGTTCCACTGAGCGTCAGA
CCCCGTAGAAAAGATCAAAGGATCTTCTTGAGATCCTTTTTTTCTGCGCGTAATCTGCTGCTTGCAAACA
AAAAAACCACCGCTACCAGCGGTGGTTTGTTTGCCGGATCAAGAGCTACCAACTCTTTTTCCGAAGGTAA
CTGGCTTCAGCAGAGCGCAGATACCAAATACTGTTCTTCTAGTGTAGCCGTAGTTAGGCCACCACTTCAA
GAACTCTGTAGCACCGCCTACATACCTCGCTCTGCTAATCCTGTTACCAGTGGCTGCTGCCAGTGGCGAT
AAGTCGTGTCTTACCGGGTTGGACTCAAGACGATAGTTACCGGATAAGGCGCAGCGGTCGGGCTGAACGG
GGGGTTCGTGCACACAGCCCAGCTTGGAGCGAACGACCTACACCGAACTGAGATACCTACAGCGTGAGCT
ATGAGAAAGCGCCACGCTTCCCGAAGGGAGAAAGGCGGACAGGTATCCGGTAAGCGGCAGGGTCGGAACA
GGAGAGCGCACGAGGGAGCTTCCAGGGGGAAACGCCTGGTATCTTTATAGTCCTGTCGGGTTTCGCCACC
TCTGACTTGAGCGTCGATTTTTGTGATGCTCGTCAGGGGGGCGGAGCCTATGGAAAAACGCCAGCAACGC
GGCCTTTTTACGGTTCCTGGCCTTTTGCTGGCCTTTTGCTCACATGTTCTTTCCTGCGTTATCCCCTGAT
TCTGTGGATAACCGTATTACCGCCTTTGAGTGAGCTGATACCGCTCGCCGCAGCCGAACGACCGAGCGCA
GCGAGTCAGTGAGCGAGGAAGCGGAAGAGCGCCCAATACGCAAACCGCCTCTCCCCGCGCGTTGGCCGAT
TCATTAATGCAGCTGGCACGACAGGTTTCCCGACTGGAAAGCGGGCAGTGAGCGCAACGCAATTAATGTG
AGTTAGCTCACTCATTAGGCACCCCAGGCTTTACACTTTATGCTTCCGGCTCGTATGTTGTGTGGAATTG
TGAGCGGATAACAATTTCACACAGGAAACAGCTATGACCATGATTACGCCAAGCGCGCAATTAACCCTCA
CTAAAGGGAACAAAAGCTGGAGCTGCAAGCTTAATGTAGTCTTATGCAATACTCTTGTAGTCTTGCAACA
TGGTAACGATGAGTTAGCAACATGCCTTACAAGGAGAGAAAAAGCACCGTGCATGCCGATTGGTGGAAGT
AAGGTGGTACGATCGTGCCTTATTAGGAAGGCAACAGACGGGTCTGACATGGATTGGACGAACCACTGAA
TTGCCGCATTGCAGAGATATTGTATTTAAGTGCCTAGCTCGATACATAAACGGGTCTCTCTGGTTAGACC
AGATCTGAGCCTGGGAGCTCTCTGGCTAACTAGGGAACCCACTGCTTAAGCCTCAATAAAGCTTGCCTTG
AGTGCTTCAAGTAGTGTGTGCCCGTCTGTTGTGTGACTCTGGTAACTAGAGATCCCTCAGACCCTTTTAG
TCAGTGTGGAAAATCTCTAGCAGTGGCGCCCGAACAGGGACTTGAAAGCGAAAGGGAAACCAGAGGAGCT
CTCTCGACGCAGGACTCGGCTTGCTGAAGCGCGCACGGCAAGAGGCGAGGGGCGGCGACTGGTGAGTACG
CCAAAAATTTTGACTAGCGGAGGCTAGAAGGAGAGAGATGGGTGCGAGAGCGTCAGTATTAAGCGGGGGA
GAATTAGATCGCGATGGGAAAAAATTCGGTTAAGGCCAGGGGGAAAGAAAAAATATAAATTAAAACATAT
AGTATGGGCAAGCAGGGAGCTAGAACGATTCGCAGTTAATCCTGGCCTGTTAGAAACATCAGAAGGCTGT
AGACAAATACTGGGACAGCTACAACCATCCCTTCAGACAGGATCAGAAGAACTTAGATCATTATATAATA
CAGTAGCAACCCTCTATTGTGTGCATCAAAGGATAGAGATAAAAGACACCAAGGAAGCTTTAGACAAGAT
AGAGGAAGAGCAAAACAAAAGTAAGACCACCGCACAGCAAGCGGCCGCTGATCTTCAGACCTGGAGGAGG
AGATATGAGGGACAATTGGAGAAGTGAATTATATAAATATAAAGTAGTAAAAATTGAACCATTAGGAGTA
GCACCCACCAAGGCAAAGAGAAGAGTGGTGCAGAGAGAAAAAAGAGCAGTGGGAATAGGAGCTTTGTTCC
TTGGGTTCTTGGGAGCAGCAGGAAGCACTATGGGCGCAGCGTCAATGACGCTGACGGTACAGGCCAGACA
ATTATTGTCTGGTATAGTGCAGCAGCAGAACAATTTGCTGAGGGCTATTGAGGCGCAACAGCATCTGTTG
CAACTCACAGTCTGGGGCATCAAGCAGCTCCAGGCAAGAATCCTGGCTGTGGAAAGATACCTAAAGGATC
AACAGCTCCTGGGGATTTGGGGTTGCTCTGGAAAACTCATTTGCACCACTGCTGTGCCTTGGAATGCTAG
TTGGAGTAATAAATCTCTGGAACAGATTTGGAATCACACGACCTGGATGGAGTGGGACAGAGAAATTAAC
AATTACACAAGCTTAATACACTCCTTAATTGAAGAATCGCAAAACCAGCAAGAAAAGAATGAACAAGAAT
TATTGGAATTAGATAAATGGGCAAGTTTGTGGAATTGGTTTAACATAACAAATTGGCTGTGGTATATAAA
ATTATTCATAATGATAGTAGGAGGCTTGGTAGGTTTAAGAATAGTTTTTGCTGTACTTTCTATAGTGAAT
AGAGTTAGGCAGGGATATTCACCATTATCGTTTCAGACCCACCTCCCAACCCCGAGGGGACCCAGAGAGG
GCCTATTTCCCATGATTCCTTCATATTTGCATATACGATACAAGGCTGTTAGAGAGATAATTAGAATTAA
TTTGACTGTAAACACAAAGATATTAGTACAAAATACGTGACGTAGAAAGTAATAATTTCTTGGGTAGTTT
GCAGTTTTAAAATTATGTTTTAAAATGGACTATCATATGCTTACCGTAACTTGAAAGTATTTCGATTTCT
TGGCTTTATATATCTTGTGGAAAGGACGAAACACCGAGAACCGACTAGCATCTCGGGTTTTAGAGCTAGA
AATAGCAAGTTAAAATAAGGCTAGTCCGTTATCAACTTGAAAAAGTGGCACCGAGTCGGTGCTTTTTTAA
GCTTGGCGTAACTAGATCTTGAGACAAATGGCAGTATTCATCCACAATTTTAAAAGAAAAGGGGGGATTG
GGGGGTACAGTGCAGGGGAAAGAATAGTAGACATAATAGCAACAGACATACAAACTAAAGAATTACAAAA
ACAAATTACAAAAATTCAAAATTTTCGGGTTTATTACAGGGACAGCAGAGATCCACTTTGGCGCCGGCTC
GAGGGGG
Features (pLannotate 1.2.2; 29 found; start..end, strand, type, name):
     14..80      +  CDS            small t antigen (fragment): SV40 (simian virus 40) small t antigen
    106..317     +  promoter       EF-1α core promoter: core promoter for human elongation factor EF-1α
    318..1256    +  intron         EF-1α intron A: intron upstream of the start codon of human EF-1α
   1278..1877    +  CDS            PuroR (fragment): puromycin N-acetyltransferase; pac from Streptomyces; confers resistance to puromycin
   1893..2481    +  misc_feature   WPRE: woodchuck hepatitis virus posttranscriptional regulatory element
   2532..2551    +  misc_feature   cPPT/CTS (fragment): central polypurine tract and central termination sequence of HIV-1
   2553..2786    +  LTR            3' LTR (ΔU3): self-inactivating 3' long terminal repeat (LTR) from HIV-1
   2864..2985    +  polyA_signal   SV40 poly(A) signal: SV40 polyadenylation signal
   3025..3160    +  rep_origin     SV40 ori: SV40 origin of replication
   3181..3199    -  promoter       T7 promoter: promoter for bacteriophage T7 RNA polymerase
   3207..3362    +  CDS            lacZα (fragment): LacZα fragment of β-galactosidase; lacZ fragment
   3367..3795    +  rep_origin     f1 ori (sequence partly withheld): f1 bacteriophage origin of replication; arrow indicates direction of (+) strand synthesis
   3848..3952    +  promoter       AmpR promoter: bla
   3953..4813    +  CDS            AmpR: β-lactamase; bla; confers resistance to ampicillin, carbenicillin, and related antibiotics
   4984..5572    +  rep_origin     ori: high-copy-number ColE1/pMB1/pBR322/pUC origin of replication
   5755..5847    +  CDS            lacI (fragment): lac repressor; lacI; The lac repressor binds to the lac operator to inhibit transcription in E. coli. This inhibition can be relieved by adding lactose or isopropyl-β-D-thiogalactopyranoside (IPTG).
   5860..5881    +  protein_bind   CAP binding site: CAP binding activates transcription in the presence of cAMP. E. coli catabolite activator protein
   5896..5926    +  promoter       lac promoter: promoter for the E. coli lac operon
   5934..5950    +  protein_bind   lac operator: The lac repressor binds to the lac operator to inhibit transcription in E. coli. This inhibition can be relieved by adding lactose or isopropyl-β-D-thiogalactopyranoside (IPTG). lac repressor encoded by lacI
   5995..6013    +  promoter       T3 promoter: promoter for bacteriophage T3 RNA polymerase
   6041..6267    +  promoter       RSV promoter: Rous sarcoma virus enhancer/promoter
   6268..6448    +  LTR            5' LTR (truncated): truncated 5' long terminal repeat (LTR) from HIV-1
   6495..6620    +  misc_feature   HIV-1 Ψ: packaging signal of human immunodeficiency virus type 1
   6604..6967    +  CDS            HIV-1 gag (fragment): gag protein from human immunodeficiency virus 1; gag
   7113..7346    +  misc_feature   RRE: The Rev response element (RRE) of HIV-1 allows for Rev-dependent mRNA export from the nucleus to the cytoplasm.
   7723..7749    +  CDS            Rev (fragment): human immunodeficiency virus 1 (HIV-1) Rev protein; rev; enhances nuclear export of unspliced and incompletely spliced viral mRNAs
   7753..7993    +  promoter       U6 promoter: RNA polymerase III promoter for human U6 snRNA
   8023..8098    +  misc_RNA       gRNA scaffold: guide RNA scaffold for the Streptococcus pyogenes CRISPR/Cas9 system
   8154..8271    +  misc_feature   cPPT/CTS: central polypurine tract and central termination sequence of HIV-1
