[The description below was written by a language model from this plasmid's Addgene catalogue record and pLannotate feature annotations shown in this document.]
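Description:
MOS gRNA (BRDN0001146393) is a third-generation lentiviral guide RNA plasmid built on the lentiGuide-Puro backbone and designed to target the human MOS gene, with the guide designed against its RefSeq transcript. It is propagated in E. coli as a high-copy plasmid through a ColE1/pUC-type origin with ampicillin selection (AmpR). The backbone also carries an f1 origin, an SV40 origin and poly(A) signal, and leftover lac, T7 and T3 cloning-vector elements.

The transfer cassette has a chimeric 5' end in which an RSV promoter drives a truncated HIV-1 5' LTR, making genomic RNA production Tat-independent. This is followed by the Ψ packaging signal with a partial gag sequence, and the RRE for Rev-dependent nuclear export. Within the provirus, a human U6 RNA polymerase III promoter transcribes the MOS-specific spacer fused to the Streptococcus pyogenes Cas9 gRNA scaffold. A cPPT/CTS element, which aids nuclear import of the reverse-transcribed genome, lies downstream. A separate EF-1α core promoter with its intron A drives puromycin N-acetyltransferase for selection of transduced mammalian cells. WPRE boosts transcript expression, and the ΔU3 3' LTR makes the integrated vector self-inactivating.

The plasmid does not encode Cas9, so it is meant to be used with a separate Cas9 lentivirus or in cells that already express Cas9, where it directs cleavage and knockout of MOS. It belongs to a human kinome gRNA collection built with optimized sgRNA design rules, and suits individual gene knockout or validation experiments.
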