Addgene plasmid #75932: MOS gRNA (BRDN0001146393)
Purpose: 3rd generation lentiviral gRNA plasmid targeting human MOS
Depositing lab: John Doench & David Root. Depositing organization: Broad Institute. Publication: Optimized sgRNA design to maximize activity and minimize off-target effects of CRISPR-Cas9. Doench JG, Fusi N, Sullender M, Hegde M, Vaimberg EW, Donovan KF, Smith I, Tothova Z, Wilen C, Orchard R, Virgin HW, Listgarten J, Root DE. Nat Biotechnol. 2016 Jan 18. doi: 10.1038/nbt.3437. PubMed 26780180.
Backbone
  Vector backbone: lentiGuide-Puro
  Backbone manufacturer: Zhang Lab (Addgene plasmid # 52963)
  Vector type: Mammalian Expression, Lentiviral, CRISPR
  Selectable markers: Puromycin
Growth in bacteria
  Bacterial resistance: Ampicillin, 100 μg/mL
  Growth temperature: 37°C
  Growth strain: DH5alpha
  Copy number: High Copy
Gene/Insert
  Gene/Insert name: MOS (alt names: MOS; NM_005372.1)
  gRNA/shRNA sequence: AGAACCGACTAGCATCTCGG
  Species: H. sapiens (human)
  Entrez Gene: MOS (a.k.a. MSV)
  Promoter: hU6
  Cloning method: Unknown
  Sequencing primers: 5′ U6-F; 3′ pS2-R
Terms and licenses: Academic/Nonprofit Terms; Industry Terms: Not Available to Industry
Depositor comments: The gRNA was designed to target the following Genbank reference sequence(s): NM_005372.1. Note that this plasmid does NOT contain Cas9. It should be used in conjunction with lentiCas9-Blast (Addgene #52962) or otherwise with cell lines already expressing Cas9. Browse the full kinome gRNA library at http://www.addgene.org/pooled-library/broadgpp-human-kinome/ or visit http://www.broadinstitute.org/rnai/public/ for detailed protocols and information.
How to cite: MOS gRNA (BRDN0001146393) was a gift from John Doench & David Root (Addgene plasmid # 75932 ; http://n2t.net/addgene:75932 ; RRID:Addgene_75932)
