>Addgene plasmid #75932 | MOS gRNA (BRDN0001146393) | depositor partial sequence | sequence record 143392 | Target Sequence
AGAACCGACTAGCATCTCGG
