>Addgene plasmid #75932 | MOS gRNA (BRDN0001146393) | addgene partial sequence | sequence record 184851 | hU6-F
ACGTGACGTAGAAAGTAATAATTTCTTGGGTAGTTTGCAGTTTTAAAATTATGTTTTAAAATGGACTATC
ATATGCTTACCGTAACTTGAAAGTATTTCGATTTCTTGGCTTTATATATCTTGTGGAAAGGACGAAACAC
CGAGAACCGACTAGCATCTCGGGTTTTAGAGCTAGAAATAGCAAGTTAAAATAAGGCTAGTCCGTTATCA
ACTTGAAAAAGTGGCACCGAGTCGGTGCTTTTTTAAGCTTGGCGTAACTAGATCTTGAGACAAATGGCAG
TATTCATCCACAATTTTAAAAGAAAAGGGGGGATTGGGGGGTACAGTGCAGGGGAAAGAATAGTAGACAT
AATAGCAACAGACATACAAACTAAAGAATTACAAAAACAAATTACAAAAATTCAAAATTTTCGGGTTTAT
TACAGGGACAGCAGAGATCCACTTTGGCGCCGGCTCGAGGGGGCCCGGGTGCAAAGATGGATAAAGTTTT
AAACAGAGAGGAATCTTTGCAGCTAATGGACCTTCTAGGTCTTGAAAGGAGTGGGAATTGGCTCCGGTGC
CCGTCAGTGG
